Addgene plasmid #239385: iPEmax-WT
Purpose: For inverse prime editor using Cas9-R221K-N394K in HEK294T cells
Depositing lab: Caixia Gao. Publication: Circular RNA-mediated inverse prime editing in human cells. Liang R, Wang S, Cai Y, Li Z, Li KM, Wei J, Sun C, Zhu H, Chen K, Gao C. Nat Commun. 2025 May 31;16(1):5057. doi: 10.1038/s41467-025-59120-7. PubMed 40447589.
Backbone
  Vector backbone: pCMV-PEmax (Addgene #174820)
  Backbone manufacturer: David Liu
  Vector type: Mammalian Expression, CRISPR
Growth in bacteria
  Bacterial resistance: Ampicillin, 100 μg/mL
  Growth temperature: 37°C
  Growth strain: DH5alpha
  Copy number: High Copy
Gene/Insert
  Gene/Insert name: Cas9-R221K-N393K, M-MLV-RT
  Species: S. pyogenes, MMLV
  Mutation: R221K, N394K in Cas9
  Promoter: CMV
  Tag / fusion protein: BPNLS (N terminal on insert); SV40 NLS, c-myc NLS (C terminal on insert)
  Cloning method: Gibson Cloning
  Sequencing primers: 5′ n/a
Terms and licenses: Academic/Nonprofit Terms; Industry Terms: Not Available to Industry
How to cite: iPEmax-WT was a gift from Caixia Gao (Addgene plasmid # 239385 ; http://n2t.net/addgene:239385 ; RRID:Addgene_239385)
