[The description below was written by a language model from this plasmid's Addgene catalogue record and pLannotate feature annotations shown in this document.]
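Description:
iPEmax-WT is a mammalian expression plasmid of about 9.8 kb, built on the pCMV-PEmax prime editor backbone, that encodes the protein component of an "inverse prime editor" for use in cultured human cells. It is propagated in E. coli as a high-copy plasmid through a ColE1/pUC-type origin and selected with ampicillin via the β-lactamase gene. Remnants of lac promoter/operator, lacI, bom and multiple cloning site sequences in the backbone are cloning-vector leftovers with no role in the payload. No mammalian selection marker is annotated, which fits transient transfection use.

The payload is a single long open reading frame driven by the CMV immediate-early enhancer and promoter and terminated by the bovine growth hormone polyadenylation signal. A T7 promoter sits just upstream of the coding region and could support in vitro transcription. The frame fuses Streptococcus pyogenes Cas9 to the reverse transcriptase of Moloney murine leukemia virus. This reverse transcriptase is the segment the automated annotation labels as a gag-pol fragment. A bipartite NLS at the N terminus and SV40 and c-myc NLSs at the C terminus direct the fusion to the nucleus.

The Cas9 portion carries the R221K and N394K substitutions; the insert name field writes the second as N393K, a discrepancy within the record. The annotation tool matched this region to "dCas9", but that is a similarity-based label. The record lists no catalytic-site mutations, and the "WT" in the name is not explained, so the nuclease or nickase status of the Cas9 domain cannot be determined from the fields given. The guide or template RNA is not encoded here and must be supplied separately; the associated work concerns circular RNA-mediated inverse prime editing.
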