Features (pLannotate 1.2.2; 16 found; start..end, strand, type, name):
      1..380     +  enhancer       CMV enhancer: human cytomegalovirus immediate early enhancer
    381..584     +  promoter       CMV promoter: human cytomegalovirus (CMV) immediate early promoter
    626..644     +  promoter       T7 promoter: promoter for bacteriophage T7 RNA polymerase
    715..4816    +  CDS            dCas9 (fragment): catalytically dead mutant of the Cas9 endonuclease from the Streptococcus pyogenes Type II CRISPR/Cas system RNA-guided DNA-binding protein that lacks endonuclease activity due to the D10A mutation in the RuvC catalytic domain and the N863A mutation in the HNH catalytic domain
   4918..6948    +  CDS            gag-pol (fragment): POL_MLVMS - Experimental evidence at protein level: Swiss-Prot protein existence level 1. [Integrase]: Catalyzes viral DNA integration into the host chromosome, by performing a series of DNA cutting and joining reactions. This enzyme activity takes place after virion entry into a cell and reverse transcription of the RNA genome in dsDNA. The first step in the integration process is 3' processing. This step requires a complex comprising the viral genome, matrix protein and integrase. This complex is called the pre-integration complex (PIC). The integrase protein removes 2 nucleotides from each
   7105..7329    +  polyA_signal   bGH poly(A) signal: bovine growth hormone polyadenylation signal
   7333..7354    +  promoter       SV40 promoter (fragment): SV40 enhancer and early promoter
   7359..7375    +  misc_feature   MCS (fragment): pBluescript multiple cloning site
   7424..7440    -  protein_bind   lac operator: The lac repressor binds to the lac operator to inhibit transcription in E. coli. This inhibition can be relieved by adding lactose or isopropyl-β-D-thiogalactopyranoside (IPTG). lac repressor encoded by lacI
   7448..7478    -  promoter       lac promoter: promoter for the E. coli lac operon
   7493..7514    -  protein_bind   CAP binding site: CAP binding activates transcription in the presence of cAMP. E. coli catabolite activator protein
   7527..7619    -  CDS            lacI (fragment): lac repressor; lacI; The lac repressor binds to the lac operator to inhibit transcription in E. coli. This inhibition can be relieved by adding lactose or isopropyl-β-D-thiogalactopyranoside (IPTG).
   7802..8390    -  rep_origin     ori: high-copy-number ColE1/pMB1/pBR322/pUC origin of replication
   8561..9421    -  CDS            AmpR: β-lactamase; bla; confers resistance to ampicillin, carbenicillin, and related antibiotics
   9422..9526    -  promoter       AmpR promoter: bla
   9597..9641    -  misc_feature   bom (fragment): basis of mobility region from pBR322
>Addgene plasmid #239385 | iPEmax-WT | addgene full sequence | sequence record 481781 | Addgene NGS Result
GACATTGATTATTGACTAGTTATTAATAGTAATCAATTACGGGGTCATTAGTTCATAGCCCATATATGGA
GTTCCGCGTTACATAACTTACGGTAAATGGCCCGCCTGGCTGACCGCCCAACGACCCCCGCCCATTGACG
TCAATAATGACGTATGTTCCCATAGTAACGCCAATAGGGACTTTCCATTGACGTCAATGGGTGGAGTATT
TACGGTAAACTGCCCACTTGGCAGTACATCAAGTGTATCATATGCCAAGTACGCCCCCTATTGACGTCAA
TGACGGTAAATGGCCCGCCTGGCATTATGCCCAGTACATGACCTTATGGGACTTTCCTACTTGGCAGTAC
ATCTACGTATTAGTCATCGCTATTACCATGGTGATGCGGTTTTGGCAGTACATCAATGGGCGTGGATAGC
GGTTTGACTCACGGGGATTTCCAAGTCTCCACCCCATTGACGTCAATGGGAGTTTGTTTTGGCACCAAAA
TCAACGGGACTTTCCAAAATGTCGTAACAACTCCGCCCCATTGACGCAAATGGGCGGTAGGCGTGTACGG
TGGGAGGTCTATATAAGCAGAGCTGGTTTAGTGAACCGTCAGATCCGCTAGAGATCCGCGGCCGCTAATA
CGACTCACTATAGGGAGAGCCGCCACCATGAAACGGACAGCCGACGGAAGCGAGTTCGAGTCACCAAAGA
AGAAGCGGAAAGTCGACAAGAAGTACAGCATCGGCCTGGACATCGGCACCAACTCTGTGGGCTGGGCCGT
GATCACCGACGAGTACAAGGTGCCCAGCAAGAAATTCAAGGTGCTGGGCAACACCGACCGGCACAGCATC
AAGAAGAACCTGATCGGAGCCCTGCTGTTCGACAGCGGCGAAACAGCCGAGGCCACCCGGCTGAAGAGAA
CCGCCAGAAGAAGATACACCAGACGGAAGAACCGGATCTGCTATCTGCAAGAGATCTTCAGCAACGAGAT
GGCCAAGGTGGACGACAGCTTCTTCCACAGACTGGAAGAGTCCTTCCTGGTGGAAGAGGATAAGAAGCAC
GAGCGGCACCCCATCTTCGGCAACATCGTGGACGAGGTGGCCTACCACGAGAAGTACCCCACCATCTACC
ACCTGAGAAAGAAACTGGTGGACAGCACCGACAAGGCCGACCTGCGGCTGATCTATCTGGCCCTGGCCCA
CATGATCAAGTTCCGGGGCCACTTCCTGATCGAGGGCGACCTGAACCCCGACAACAGCGACGTGGACAAG
CTGTTCATCCAGCTGGTGCAGACCTACAACCAGCTGTTCGAGGAAAACCCCATCAACGCCAGCGGCGTGG
ACGCCAAGGCCATCCTGTCTGCCAGACTGAGCAAGAGCAGAAAGCTGGAAAATCTGATCGCCCAGCTGCC
CGGCGAGAAGAAGAATGGCCTGTTCGGAAACCTGATTGCCCTGAGCCTGGGCCTGACCCCCAACTTCAAG
AGCAACTTCGACCTGGCCGAGGATGCCAAACTGCAGCTGAGCAAGGACACCTACGACGACGACCTGGACA
ACCTGCTGGCCCAGATCGGCGACCAGTACGCCGACCTGTTTCTGGCCGCCAAGAACCTGTCCGACGCCAT
CCTGCTGAGCGACATCCTGAGAGTGAACACCGAGATCACCAAGGCCCCCCTGAGCGCCTCTATGATCAAG
AGATACGACGAGCACCACCAGGACCTGACCCTGCTGAAAGCTCTCGTGCGGCAGCAGCTGCCTGAGAAGT
ACAAAGAGATTTTCTTCGACCAGAGCAAGAACGGCTACGCCGGCTACATTGACGGCGGAGCCAGCCAGGA
AGAGTTCTACAAGTTCATCAAGCCCATCCTGGAAAAGATGGACGGCACCGAGGAACTGCTCGTGAAGCTG
AAGAGAGAGGACCTGCTGCGGAAGCAGCGGACCTTCGACAACGGCAGCATCCCCCACCAGATCCACCTGG
GAGAGCTGCACGCCATTCTGCGGCGGCAGGAAGATTTTTACCCATTCCTGAAGGACAACCGGGAAAAGAT
CGAGAAGATCCTGACCTTCCGCATCCCCTACTACGTGGGCCCTCTGGCCAGGGGAAACAGCAGATTCGCC
TGGATGACCAGAAAGAGCGAGGAAACCATCACCCCCTGGAACTTCGAGGAAGTGGTGGACAAGGGCGCTT
CCGCCCAGAGCTTCATCGAGCGGATGACCAACTTCGATAAGAACCTGCCCAACGAGAAGGTGCTGCCCAA
GCACAGCCTGCTGTACGAGTACTTCACCGTGTATAACGAGCTGACCAAAGTGAAATACGTGACCGAGGGA
ATGAGAAAGCCCGCCTTCCTGAGCGGCGAGCAGAAAAAGGCCATCGTGGACCTGCTGTTCAAGACCAACC
GGAAAGTGACCGTGAAGCAGCTGAAAGAGGACTACTTCAAGAAAATCGAGTGCTTCGACTCCGTGGAAAT
CTCCGGCGTGGAAGATCGGTTCAACGCCTCCCTGGGCACATACCACGATCTGCTGAAAATTATCAAGGAC
AAGGACTTCCTGGACAATGAGGAAAACGAGGACATTCTGGAAGATATCGTGCTGACCCTGACACTGTTTG
AGGACAGAGAGATGATCGAGGAACGGCTGAAAACCTATGCCCACCTGTTCGACGACAAAGTGATGAAGCA
GCTGAAGCGGCGGAGATACACCGGCTGGGGCAGGCTGAGCCGGAAGCTGATCAACGGCATCCGGGACAAG
CAGTCCGGCAAGACAATCCTGGATTTCCTGAAGTCCGACGGCTTCGCCAACAGAAACTTCATGCAGCTGA
TCCACGACGACAGCCTGACCTTTAAAGAGGACATCCAGAAAGCCCAGGTGTCCGGCCAGGGCGATAGCCT
GCACGAGCACATTGCCAATCTGGCCGGCAGCCCCGCCATTAAGAAGGGCATCCTGCAGACAGTGAAGGTG
GTGGACGAGCTCGTGAAAGTGATGGGCCGGCACAAGCCCGAGAACATCGTGATCGAAATGGCCAGAGAGA
ACCAGACCACCCAGAAGGGACAGAAGAACAGCCGCGAGAGAATGAAGCGGATCGAAGAGGGCATCAAAGA
GCTGGGCAGCCAGATCCTGAAAGAACACCCCGTGGAAAACACCCAGCTGCAGAACGAGAAGCTGTACCTG
TACTACCTGCAGAATGGGCGGGATATGTACGTGGACCAGGAACTGGACATCAACCGGCTGTCCGACTACG
ATGTGGACCATATCGTGCCTCAGAGCTTTCTGAAGGACGACTCCATCGACAACAAGGTGCTGACCAGAAG
CGACAAGAACCGGGGCAAGAGCGACAACGTGCCCTCCGAAGAGGTCGTGAAGAAGATGAAGAACTACTGG
CGGCAGCTGCTGAACGCCAAGCTGATTACCCAGAGAAAGTTCGACAATCTGACCAAGGCCGAGAGAGGCG
GCCTGAGCGAACTGGATAAGGCCGGCTTCATCAAGAGACAGCTGGTGGAAACCCGGCAGATCACAAAGCA
CGTGGCACAGATCCTGGACTCCCGGATGAACACTAAGTACGACGAGAATGACAAGCTGATCCGGGAAGTG
AAAGTGATCACCCTGAAGTCCAAGCTGGTGTCCGATTTCCGGAAGGATTTCCAGTTTTACAAAGTGCGCG
AGATCAACAACTACCACCACGCCCACGACGCCTACCTGAACGCCGTCGTGGGAACCGCCCTGATCAAAAA
GTACCCTAAGCTGGAAAGCGAGTTCGTGTACGGCGACTACAAGGTGTACGACGTGCGGAAGATGATCGCC
AAGAGCGAGCAGGAAATCGGCAAGGCTACCGCCAAGTACTTCTTCTACAGCAACATCATGAACTTTTTCA
AGACCGAGATTACCCTGGCCAACGGCGAGATCCGGAAGCGGCCTCTGATCGAGACAAACGGCGAAACCGG
GGAGATCGTGTGGGATAAGGGCCGGGATTTTGCCACCGTGCGGAAAGTGCTGAGCATGCCCCAAGTGAAT
ATCGTGAAAAAGACCGAGGTGCAGACAGGCGGCTTCAGCAAAGAGTCTATCCTGCCCAAGAGGAACAGCG
ATAAGCTGATCGCCAGAAAGAAGGACTGGGACCCTAAGAAGTACGGCGGCTTCGACAGCCCCACCGTGGC
CTATTCTGTGCTGGTGGTGGCCAAAGTGGAAAAGGGCAAGTCCAAGAAACTGAAGAGTGTGAAAGAGCTG
CTGGGGATCACCATCATGGAAAGAAGCAGCTTCGAGAAGAATCCCATCGACTTTCTGGAAGCCAAGGGCT
ACAAAGAAGTGAAAAAGGACCTGATCATCAAGCTGCCTAAGTACTCCCTGTTCGAGCTGGAAAACGGCCG
GAAGAGAATGCTGGCCTCTGCCGGCGAACTGCAGAAGGGAAACGAACTGGCCCTGCCCTCCAAATATGTG
AACTTCCTGTACCTGGCCAGCCACTATGAGAAGCTGAAGGGCTCCCCCGAGGATAATGAGCAGAAACAGC
TGTTTGTGGAACAGCACAAGCACTACCTGGACGAGATCATCGAGCAGATCAGCGAGTTCTCCAAGAGAGT
GATCCTGGCCGACGCTAATCTGGACAAAGTGCTGTCCGCCTACAACAAGCACCGGGATAAGCCCATCAGA
GAGCAGGCCGAGAATATCATCCACCTGTTTACCCTGACCAATCTGGGAGCCCCTGCCGCCTTCAAGTACT
TTGACACCACCATCGACCGGAAGAGGTACACCAGCACCAAAGAGGTGCTGGACGCCACCCTGATCCACCA
GAGCATCACCGGCCTGTACGAGACACGGATCGACCTGTCTCAGCTGGGAGGTGACTCCGGCGGAAGCTCT
GGTGGCAGCAAGCGGACCGCCGACGGCTCTGAATTCGAGAGCCCTAAGAAGAAAAGAAAGGTGAGCGGAG
GCTCTAGCGGCGGAAGCACCCTGAACATTGAAGACGAGTATAGACTGCATGAAACAAGCAAGGAACCCGA
CGTGTCCCTGGGCTCCACCTGGCTGTCCGACTTTCCCCAGGCCTGGGCCGAGACAGGAGGAATGGGCCTG
GCCGTGCGGCAGGCACCCCTGATCATCCCTCTGAAGGCCACCTCTACACCCGTGAGCATCAAGCAGTACC
CTATGTCTCAGGAGGCCAGACTGGGCATCAAGCCTCACATCCAGAGGCTGCTGGACCAGGGCATCCTGGT
GCCATGCCAGAGCCCCTGGAACACACCACTGCTGCCCGTGAAGAAGCCAGGCACCAATGACTATAGACCC
GTGCAGGATCTGAGAGAGGTGAACAAGAGGGTGGAGGATATCCACCCCACCGTGCCCAACCCTTACAATC
TGCTGTCCGGCCTGCCCCCTTCTCACCAGTGGTATACAGTGCTGGACCTGAAGGATGCCTTCTTTTGTCT
GAGACTGCACCCTACCAGCCAGCCACTGTTCGCCTTTGAGTGGAGGGACCCTGAGATGGGCATCTCTGGC
CAGCTGACCTGGACACGCCTGCCTCAGGGCTTCAAGAATAGCCCAACACTGTTTAACGAGGCCCTGCACC
GCGACCTGGCAGATTTCCGGATCCAGCACCCAGATCTGATCCTGCTGCAGTACGTGGACGATCTGCTGCT
GGCCGCCACCAGCGAGCTGGATTGCCAGCAGGGAACACGCGCCCTGCTGCAGACCCTGGGAAACCTGGGA
TATAGGGCATCCGCCAAGAAGGCCCAGATCTGTCAGAAGCAGGTGAAGTACCTGGGCTATCTGCTGAAGG
AGGGCCAGAGATGGCTGACAGAGGCCAGGAAGGAGACAGTGATGGGCCAGCCAACACCCAAGACCCCAAG
ACAGCTGAGGGAGTTCCTGGGCAAAGCAGGATTTTGCAGGCTGTTCATCCCAGGATTCGCAGAGATGGCA
GCACCTCTGTACCCACTGACCAAGCCGGGCACCCTGTTTAATTGGGGCCCTGACCAGCAGAAGGCCTATC
AGGAGATCAAGCAGGCCCTGCTGACAGCACCAGCCCTGGGCCTGCCAGACCTGACCAAGCCTTTCGAGCT
GTTTGTGGATGAGAAGCAGGGCTACGCCAAGGGCGTGCTGACCCAGAAGCTGGGACCATGGAGACGGCCC
GTGGCCTATCTGTCCAAGAAGCTGGACCCAGTGGCAGCAGGATGGCCACCATGCCTGAGGATGGTGGCAG
CAATCGCCGTGCTGACAAAGGATGCCGGCAAGCTGACCATGGGACAGCCACTGGTCATCCTGGCACCACA
CGCAGTGGAGGCCCTGGTGAAGCAGCCTCCAGATCGCTGGCTGTCTAACGCCCGGATGACACACTACCAG
GCCCTGCTGCTGGACACCGATCGCGTGCAGTTTGGCCCTGTGGTGGCCCTGAATCCAGCCACCCTGCTGC
CTCTGCCAGAGGAGGGCCTGCAGCACAACTGTCTGGACATCCTGGCAGAGGCACACGGAACAAGGCCAGA
CCTGACCGATCAGCCCCTGCCTGACGCCGATCACACATGGTATACCGATGGAAGCTCCCTGCTGCAGGAG
GGCCAGAGGAAGGCAGGAGCAGCAGTGACCACAGAGACAGAAGTGATCTGGGCCAAGGCCCTGCCAGCAG
GCACATCCGCCCAGCGGGCCGAGCTGATCGCCCTGACCCAGGCCCTGAAGATGGCCGAGGGCAAGAAGCT
GAACGTGTACACAGACTCCAGATATGCCTTCGCCACCGCACACATCCACGGAGAGATCTACAGGCGCCGG
GGCTGGCTGACCTCTGAGGGCAAGGAGATCAAGAACAAGGATGAGATCCTGGCCCTGCTGAAGGCCCTGT
TTCTGCCCAAGCGGCTGAGCATCATCCACTGTCCTGGACACCAGAAGGGACACTCCGCCGAGGCAAGGGG
CAATCGGATGGCCGACCAGGCCGCCAGAAAGGCTGCTATTACTGAAACTCCCGACACTTCCACTCTGCTG
ATTGAAAACTCCTCCCCTTCTGGCGGCTCAAAAAGAACCGCCGACGGCAGCGAATTCGAGTCTCCCAAGA
AGAAGAGGAAAGTCGGCTCTGGCCCTGCCGCTAAGAGAGTGAAGCTGGACTAACCGGTCATCATCACCAT
CACCATTGAGTTTAAACCCGCTGATCAGCCTCGACTGTGCCTTCTAGTTGCCAGCCATCTGTTGTTTGCC
CCTCCCCCGTGCCTTCCTTGACCCTGGAAGGTGCCACTCCCACTGTCCTTTCCTAATAAAATGAGAAAAT
TGCATCGCATTGTCTGAGTAGGTGTCATTCTATTCTGGGGGGTGGGGTGGGGCAGGACAGCAAGGGGGAG
GATTGGGAAGACAATAGCAGGCATGCTGGGGATGCGGTGGGCTCTATGGCTTCTGAGGCGGAAAGAACCA
GCTGGGGCTCGATACCGTCGACCTCTAGCTAGAGCTTGGCGTAATCATGGTCATAGCTGTTTCCTGTGTG
AAATTGTTATCCGCTCACAATTCCACACAACATACGAGCCGGAAGCATAAAGTGTAAAGCCTAGGGTGCC
TAATGAGTGAGCTAACTCACATTAATTGCGTTGCGCTCACTGCCCGCTTTCCAGTCGGGAAACCTGTCGT
GCCAGCTGCATTAATGAATCGGCCAACGCGCGGGGAGAGGCGGTTTGCGTATTGGGCGCTCTTCCGCTTC
CTCGCTCACTGACTCGCTGCGCTCGGTCGTTCGGCTGCGGCGAGCGGTATCAGCTCACTCAAAGGCGGTA
ATACGGTTATCCACAGAATCAGGGGATAACGCAGGAAAGAACATGTGAGCAAAAGGCCAGCAAAAGGCCA
GGAACCGTAAAAAGGCCGCGTTGCTGGCGTTTTTCCATAGGCTCCGCCCCCCTGACGAGCATCACAAAAA
TCGACGCTCAAGTCAGAGGTGGCGAAACCCGACAGGACTATAAAGATACCAGGCGTTTCCCCCTGGAAGC
TCCCTCGTGCGCTCTCCTGTTCCGACCCTGCCGCTTACCGGATACCTGTCCGCCTTTCTCCCTTCGGGAA
GCGTGGCGCTTTCTCATAGCTCACGCTGTAGGTATCTCAGTTCGGTGTAGGTCGTTCGCTCCAAGCTGGG
CTGTGTGCACGAACCCCCCGTTCAGCCCGACCGCTGCGCCTTATCCGGTAACTATCGTCTTGAGTCCAAC
CCGGTAAGACACGACTTATCGCCACTGGCAGCAGCCACTGGTAACAGGATTAGCAGAGCGAGGTATGTAG
GCGGTGCTACAGAGTTCTTGAAGTGGTGGCCTAACTACGGCTACACTAGAAGAACAGTATTTGGTATCTG
CGCTCTGCTGAAGCCAGTTACCTTCGGAAAAAGAGTTGGTAGCTCTTGATCCGGCAAACAAACCACCGCT
GGTAGCGGTGGTTTTTTTGTTTGCAAGCAGCAGATTACGCGCAGAAAAAAAGGATCTCAAGAAGATCCTT
TGATCTTTTCTACGGGGTCTGACACTCAGTGGAACGAAAACTCACGTTAAGGGATTTTGGTCATGAGATT
ATCAAAAAGGATCTTCACCTAGATCCTTTTAAATTAAAAATGAAGTTTTAAATCAATCTAAAGTATATAT
GAGTAAACTTGGTCTGACAGTTACCAATGCTTAATCAGTGAGGCACCTATCTCAGCGATCTGTCTATTTC
GTTCATCCATAGTTGCCTGACTCCCCGTCGTGTAGATAACTACGATACGGGAGGGCTTACCATCTGGCCC
CAGTGCTGCAATGATACCGCGAGACCCACGCTCACCGGCTCCAGATTTATCAGCAATAAACCAGCCAGCC
GGAAGGGCCGAGCGCAGAAGTGGTCCTGCAACTTTATCCGCCTCCATCCAGTCTATTAATTGTTGCCGGG
AAGCTAGAGTAAGTAGTTCGCCAGTTAATAGTTTGCGCAACGTTGTTGCCATTGCTACAGGCATCGTGGT
GTCACGCTCGTCGTTTGGTATGGCTTCATTCAGCTCCGGTTCCCAACGATCAAGGCGAGTTACATGATCC
CCCATGTTGTGCAAAAAAGCGGTTAGCTCCTTCGGTCCTCCGATCGTTGTCAGAAGTAAGTTGGCCGCAG
TGTTATCACTCATGGTTATGGCAGCACTGCATAATTCTCTTACTGTCATGCCATCCGTAAGATGCTTTTC
TGTGACTGGTGAGTACTCAACCAAGTCATTCTGAGAATAGTGTATGCGGCGACCGAGTTGCTCTTGCCCG
GCGTCAATACGGGATAATACCGCGCCACATAGCAGAACTTTAAAAGTGCTCATCATTGGAAAACGTTCTT
CGGGGCGAAAACTCTCAAGGATCTTACCGCTGTTGAGATCCAGTTCGATGTAACCCACTCGTGCACCCAA
CTGATCTTCAGCATCTTTTACTTTCACCAGCGTTTCTGGGTGAGCAAAAACAGGAAGGCAAAATGCCGCA
AAAAAGGGAATAAGGGCGACACGGAAATGTTGAATACTCATACTCTTCCTTTTTCAATATTATTGAAGCA
TTTATCAGGGTTATTGTCTCATGAGCGGATACATATTTGAATGTATTTAGAAAAATAAACAAATAGGGGT
TCCGCGCACATTTCCCCGAAAAGTGCCACCTGACGTCGACGGATCGGGAGATCGATCTCCCGATCCCCTA
GGGTCTACTCTCAGTACAATCTGCTCTGATGCCGCATAGTTAAGCCAGTATCTGCTCCCTGCTTGTGTGT
TGGAGGTCGCTGAGTAGTGCGCGAGCAAAATTTAAGCTACAACAAGGCAAGGCTTGACCGACAATTGCAT
GAAGAATCTGCTTAGGGTTAGGCGTTTTGCGCTGCTTCGCGATGTACGGGCCAGATATACGCGTT
